Addgene plasmid #191022: pEY16
Purpose: flp-6 fluorescent neural reporter driving nuclear mTagBFP2 expression (refer to NeuroPAL paper for expression)
Depositing lab: Oliver Hobert & Eviatar Yemini. Depositing organization: Columbia University. Publication: NeuroPAL: A Multicolor Atlas for Whole-Brain Neuronal Identification in C. elegans. Yemini E, Lin A, Nejatbakhsh A, Varol E, Sun R, Mena GE, Samuel ADT, Paninski L, Venkatachalam V, Hobert O. Cell. 2021 Jan 7;184(1):272-288.e11. doi: 10.1016/j.cell.2020.12.012. Epub 2020 Dec 29. PubMed 33378642.
Backbone
  Vector backbone: pPD95.62
  Vector type: Worm Expression
Growth in bacteria
  Bacterial resistance: Ampicillin, 100 μg/mL
  Growth temperature: 37°C
  Growth strain: DH5alpha
  Copy number: Unknown
Gene/Insert
  Gene/Insert name: flp-6
  Species: C. elegans (nematode)
  Mutation: None
  Entrez Gene: flp-6 (a.k.a. CELE_F07D3.2)
  Cloning method: Gibson Cloning
Terms and licenses: Academic/Nonprofit Terms; Industry Terms: Not Available to Industry
How to cite: pEY16 was a gift from Oliver Hobert & Eviatar Yemini (Addgene plasmid # 191022 ; http://n2t.net/addgene:191022 ; RRID:Addgene_191022)
