[The description below was written by a language model from this plasmid's Addgene catalogue record and pLannotate feature annotations shown in this document.]
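Description:
pEY16 is a C. elegans expression plasmid built on the pPD95.62 worm vector backbone and assembled by Gibson cloning. It serves as a transcriptional reporter for the neuropeptide gene flp-6. In E. coli it is maintained through a high-copy ColE1/pUC-type origin and selected with ampicillin via the bla (AmpR) gene and its promoter. The remaining bacterial annotations (lac promoter, operator and CAP site, plus fragments of lacI, rop, bom and the pUC multiple cloning site) are backbone remnants with no evident role in the reporter.

The payload is an mTagBFP2 coding sequence, a rapidly maturing monomeric blue fluorescent protein. It is followed closely by his-11, which encodes a C. elegans histone H2B. This arrangement is consistent with a fluorophore-histone fusion that tethers the blue signal to chromatin, matching the stated purpose of nuclear mTagBFP2 expression. Compact nuclear labelling makes individual neurons easier to resolve. The flp-6 insert is listed without mutation. It is not annotated in the feature table, but a roughly 4 kb unannotated stretch lies between the cloning-site fragment and mTagBFP2, and this is presumably where the flp-6 regulatory sequence sits. The record does not define its boundaries. A short aex-5 match lies downstream of the histone. It may reflect genomic sequence carried along with the backbone's 3' region, but the record names no 3' UTR or terminator.

The plasmid is one of the neuron-type-specific reporters associated with NeuroPAL, a multicolour atlas for whole-brain neuronal identification in C. elegans. The record defers to that work for which neurons express the flp-6 reporter.
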