Features (pLannotate 1.2.2; 13 found; start..end, strand, type, name):
    152..170     -  misc_feature   MCS (fragment): pUC18/19 multiple cloning site
   4342..5187    +  CDS            mTagBFP2: mTagBFP2 is a basic (constitutively fluorescent) blue fluorescent protein published in 2011, derived from Entacmaea quadricolor. It is reported to be a very rapidly-maturing monomer with very low acid sensitivity.
   5212..5574    +  CDS            his-11: H2B1_CAEEL - Experimental evidence at protein level: Swiss-Prot protein existence level 1. Core component of nucleosome. Nucleosomes wrap and compact DNA into chromatin, limiting DNA accessibility to the cellular machineries which require DNA as a template. Histones thereby play a central role in transcription regulation, DNA repair, DNA replication and chromosomal stability. DNA accessibility is regulated via a complex set of post-translational modifications of histones, also called histone code, and nucleosome remodeling. From Caenorhabditis elegans.
   6184..6336    +  CDS            aex-5 (fragment): AEX5_CAEEL - Also known as kpc-3 From Caenorhabditis elegans.
   6464..6499    +  CDS            rop (fragment): Rop protein, which maintains plasmids at low copy number; rop
   6601..6700    +  misc_feature   bom (fragment): basis of mobility region from pBR322
   6798..6902    +  promoter       AmpR promoter: bla
   6903..7763    +  CDS            AmpR: β-lactamase; bla; confers resistance to ampicillin, carbenicillin, and related antibiotics
   7934..8522    +  rep_origin     ori: high-copy-number ColE1/pMB1/pBR322/pUC origin of replication
   8705..8797    +  CDS            lacI (fragment): lac repressor; lacI; The lac repressor binds to the lac operator to inhibit transcription in E. coli. This inhibition can be relieved by adding lactose or isopropyl-β-D-thiogalactopyranoside (IPTG).
   8810..8831    +  protein_bind   CAP binding site: CAP binding activates transcription in the presence of cAMP. E. coli catabolite activator protein
   8846..8876    +  promoter       lac promoter: promoter for the E. coli lac operon
   8884..8900    +  protein_bind   lac operator: The lac repressor binds to the lac operator to inhibit transcription in E. coli. This inhibition can be relieved by adding lactose or isopropyl-β-D-thiogalactopyranoside (IPTG). lac repressor encoded by lacI
>Addgene plasmid #191022 | pEY16 | addgene full sequence | sequence record 376267 | Addgene NGS Result
TCACACAGGAAACAGCTATGACCATGATTACGCCAAGCTGTAAGTTTAAACATGATCTTACTAACTAACT
ATTCTCATTTAAATTTTCAGAGCTTAAAAATGGCTGAAATCACTCACAACGATGGATACGCTAACAACTT
GGAAATGAAATAAGCTTGCATGCCTGCAGGGAGGAGGAAATCCTAGAATTATGAAAAAGAGAGCAAAAAG
AAGATGTTCGTGAAGTGACGTGAAGTTTAAGAAAAGAAGATTGGACGATGAATGGGCAAAAAAACGGAAA
GAAATGTTCCTTCTGAATATGGAACTTTGCAGGAATATTTTTTTAAAAATCACAATTAAAAACAAGTATT
TCCAGCTAACATTTTCATTCGTGGAAAAAACAATAACGGTGATGGAATCAATACGTTTAAAATGGAACAA
CAATCTTTTTAATACTGTATTTTGCCAATTTCTCTTGCGTACCAATTTCTCTGATTTAACAGCGACTGAA
AATGTTCAATTATTAGAAGTGCATAAATAGATAAAGCATATAACTGGACAATTTTCAATATCACCGGTGT
TAAAATTTGGGGTGCAATACTAATAAGAAAAAAAAGGTACCTGAAGTATTTTCAGTAACAATTGCGAATT
CTTTCCCAAACTTTGTCTTAACATCATGCATGCTTAATTCAACTAGGTATGAATATTTCAATGCACATTT
GCATACAATTCGGCAGGTGAACTCATGAGAAAGTTCATTTTGTATGTGAAGGTCATGTTGAGTAGACACA
AGTGTTGAATTCAATTCAGTCTTACCTTTTTGATCAATATTTTTGAGGTTTTAATTCCAATTTAAAAAAA
TCAATCAAAACCCCTCACTGTGAATAGCTAATTTACCATTCACATTTCACTTTGCGTCTTCAAATAGCCA
GACTCCCACCAAACTAAACGATTCTGTGCACGATCTGCACAATTTTAAATCCTTCCGTTCTTCTGTTCAT
TCTCTTGTAGACTTCTGTTGTATGCCTTCAGGTCTTTGATTTCTTTCTCACGATGTCTGAATGATCTAGT
CACAATTGGCTTCTTCGTCAGAAGTTCCTCTATTGGTGGCTCACATGGGCCACAAAGTGCCCGTTGAAAC
ACATTTTTGCATTTTCGATTATCCCGTACCTTTTCCTTCCTCTTTATATGTTCTGTAACTTTTTGGTTTC
ACTACTTTTCGAAGACTAAGGTGTTCGATCGTTTCTCACATTTATTTAACCATATATGGAAGATGACTCG
AACCAACAAAAGAAATCAACGCCCTCTCAGTGAAGATTTTATCTTTCAATTTTTATTCAAAAAATATTTA
ATCAGAATATCTATTCATATCACTTTCATGTTGATTATTGAAACCTTACAATTGGATAGGAAATGTCACA
CGACATATGATATTCCAGTTGTAGAAAATCAAAGTTATGTGAAAAAACAAGCACGTTTTTTGAATGAAGA
CGCTTGACTTCTGATGACATATCAAGAATTAAAGATTTTCCAAAATGCAACCCATGTTTGATTCAAGGAT
ATGTTGTTGTTTCCAGAAACACAACATAATGCAAATTCACTCAATACTTTCTTTCTAAAGTAAATCTTTG
ATTAACTTTCAGAATTGTAAGAAAAACCAAACAATTTCAGAATTAATCCAGAAGCAGGAAACTGCATAAA
AAAACAACAAAAAAAAATAATCCTTCTGACAAATGTTGACAAAAATTATCGTAAATTTACAATTTTCTAA
AAATCTTCTAGATTTCTTTTCCCTATGACGGTCGCATTAAAGTACTGAAATAACATAATAAAACTTTAAT
AATAAATTTCTTATTAGAAAATTACGATTTTTTCATTTTGACACTTCACAGCTAACTGAAATTTTTAGCA
CTTAATTGTCTATGTTTTTCCAACTTCAAAGATCAATTTAACCTTCGAAAAACACCTGATCACCTGAAAC
TCAATGTTTCAATTTCATTGTTCAATTATTAATGATGTAGTACAAATTTAACAAACACAAAATTTTCCCA
TCTTCACGTCACTTCTGCTTACATAACCTAAAATTTCAGGACGCTTTTATTTTTGAAAGATCCGGAAAGT
GAAATACTAGTTCTGGGATTTTGCAAGTCCTGCAAAATGAAAAAAAAATCTATGGCTTCATCTTGGTTTT
GAAAAATTCCAAAAAAAAGTGATTCCATGAATCAGATCAGGAAGTACTGTTCTTTTATTTTTTAAAATAA
CATATATAAATCTTCTTTTTATTTTATTTTCTTAAAAAGTTAATCCAAAAAAAAAGAATTGTTTTTCTCC
AGGGAACGGCAGTAAATCAAATGACGCAGTGGATGGATCAGTGTTGGGATGTTCCTGGAATTGTCCACCC
TATAACCAAAACAAAAAGCTGATTGGAATATTGCTTGAAAAATCTGAAACTAAGATGATTTTCTGAAAAA
CCGAAGAAGTTTAGAAGATCATATATTTCCCGAATAACGCTATAATATTTATTGAACTAACTTTAAAATA
TTCTTTAGGAAAGTATAAATCGCGAGATATAAAATTCTTAAATCCTAGTTCAATTGTGATAATGTCTAAA
AAATGACTAATAAGAAAATATGAGAATTGTTCTATATGCGTCATTGACATTTTCAAAAGAAGCCTTATTA
GAGCAGACGGATTAGATGAGTACTCATAATTTAAAAAAACGATAACTGAAAATCATACGATCTATCAAAG
TTTCCTAAATGTTAACCAAAGAGTATCGAGAATTGGCAACAAGATTCAGCACGAAAACTTCCTGATTTTC
TCCGAACTTCTGATTTCATCTCACATTAGCTGGAATTTAAAGCTGACCGAAAAAATAGTTTAACTTAAAT
GAATATTGCGCAAGTAAATGTTTATTTATTTTAAAGTGAGACAGCTTCTAATTATTTTGTTTGTTTTCGG
TCGATGCACCATGTTTTGCATTGGGTTCAGTGGATGTATTGATGTGGAATAAAAGTTAATCTACTGTCAG
ATTGTTGACTGGGTTTTTTTAAAATACCATAAGATCCTACACTTAACGAAACAGTGACAGGGCACAGTTT
TGAAATGTGTGGTGCATATGTGAATTGATGATTTTAGTGACCCAATTGCCTTTAATGTTAATATTGGTTC
AAGTGAACGTTTGTTCTCGTTCAAGGTGTCTCATAAACATGCTTAGAAAATCTCAAAAATGATTTTCCCA
CAAAGTCCATAAAAATTAATTAATTTGTTCTTTGACTCATTTTCACTGCACATTTGGTTCCTTCTCTCAC
GTTCTCTTACTTTTTTGTATTTTTTGAAATCTGAAAATTGGAGTATGAGCTGCGATACAAGTCACTTTGA
ATCTCGAAATGAATCCATCAAATTTCCTTGTTTGATGTCATCAATCTTATTTGCTCTTCTTCAATGTTTC
GGTGAAAAGTCAGAAATATTGCAATTCTCAATATTCTCTATGGTAACTCCGTGTTTTTGTTTTGTCTGGC
TTTTGACTCAGGTTAGGATCCACCTATAAAACTAACTTTTTTACCAGTTAAACATGACGTCAATCTTCCT
TTCTCATCCCCAAATTCGGATTAGCCCCCACCAAAACCAGCAAAAAGACGGTGAAGGGCGGGAAAGAGCC
GTTGGAGAAAGGAATACCTTCAACAGCTTGACTCCGCCCACTTCTTCGTCCGCTTCTCCTCCCCTCAAAA
AAGCGAGTCGGGGGTCTCATTCGGAGGCTCTTTTCTAAGCCAATATCATCTTCTTTTTGCTCTTTTGTAG
TAGTACTAATAGATAATAATATTAATCTTTTTATTTTCAACCAACTTTTCACCTGGTACTCCCCCTCATC
CAAATTCAGACATGTTCCACGCCCCACGTTACCAGATGATATTTATGAAAAGTTGAAAATGTACTTCATA
CAACCTGACCTTCGCAGACGTATAGCTGAATCTCTATGTTTTTCTGTTCAACGTTTTTTATTTAGTTATT
ACTCATTTTTGTTTTATATGAAAAACAAGGTATAATAGGTATAATATTTGCTTCCTGCTTTAAGGATTCT
TATCTCATAAAATCCTGAAATCCATTCCTGCCTTCTTATCTTGTTTTCAGTTTTTAATCATTATTTTGAA
AACAATATGATTATTCCAGAATCCCGGGATTGGCCAAAGGACCCAAAGGTATGTTTCGAATGATACTAAC
ATAACATAGAACATTTTCAGGAGGACCCTTGCTTGGAGGGTACCGAGCTCAGAAAAAATGACCGCTCCAA
AGAAGAAGCGCAAGGTTCCAGTCGAGAAGATGACTGCCCCAAAAAAGAAACGTAAGGTCCCGCGGATGTC
AGAGCTTATTAAGGAGAATATGCATATGAAACTGTACATGGAAGGAACCGTGGACAACCATCACTTTAAG
TGCACTTCGGAGGGGGAAGGCAAACCGTACGAGGGCACCCAGACCATGCGAATCAAGGTGGTCGAGGGAG
GCCCACTGCCCTTCGCCTTCGACATTCTGGTAAGTTTAAACATATATATACTAACTAACCCTGATTATTT
AAATTTTCAGGCTACTAGCTTCCTGTACGGCAGCAAGACTTTTATTAATCACACCCAGGGCATCCCGGAC
TTCTTCAAACAGTCGTTCCCTGAGGGCTTCACATGGGAGCGTGTGACCACATACGAAGACGGTGGCGTTC
TCACCGCTACCCAGGACACCAGCCTCCAGGACGGTTGCCTCATATATAATGTGGTAAGTTTAAACAGTTC
GGTACTAACTAACCATACATATTTAAATTTTCAGAAGATCCGGGGAGTAAACTTCACATCCAATGGTCCG
GTTATGCAGAAGAAAACACTCGGCTGGGAGGCCTTCACCGAGACGCTGTATCCGGCTGACGGAGGCCTGG
AAGGTCGAAACGACATGGCCCTGAAGCTCGTCGGCGGTAGCCATCTCATCGCAAACGCTAAGACCACATA
TAGATCCAAGAAACCGGTAAGTTTAAACATGATTTTACTAACTAACTAATCTGATTTAAATTTTCAGGCT
AAGAACCTTAAAATGCCGGGAGTCTACTATGTTGACTACAGACTGGAACGGATCAAGGAGGCCAACAACG
AGACCTACGTCGAGCAGCACGAGGTTGCAGTTGCCAGATACTGCGACCTCCCGAGCAAACTGGGTCACAA
GCTTAATCCTAGGATACCGGTGGGTGAAGACCCACCAAAGCCATCTGCCAAGGGAGCCAAGAAGGCCGCC
AAGACCGTTACGAAGCCAAAGGACGGAAAGAAGAGACGTCATGCCCGTAAGGAATCATACTCCGTCTACA
TCTACCGTGTCCTCAAGCAAGTTCATCCAGACACTGGAGTTTCCTCCAAAGCCATGTCTATCATGAACTC
TTTTGTCAACGATGTCTTCGAGCGTATTGCTGCTGAAGCATCCCGTCTTGCTCACTACAACAAGCGTTCC
ACAATCTCATCCCGCGAAATTCAGACCGCTGTCCGTCTGATCCTTCCAGGAGAGCTTGCCAAGCACGCCG
TGTCTGAGGGAACCAAGGCCGTTACCAAGTACACTTCCAGCAAGTAGGAATTCCAACTGAGCGCCGGTCG
CTACCATTACCAACTTGTCTGGTGTCAAAAATAATAGGGGCCGCTGTCATCAGAGTAAGTTTAAACTGAG
TTCTACTAACTAACGAGTAATATTTAAATTTTCAGCATCTCGCGCCCGTGCCTCTGACTTCTAAGTCCAA
TTACTCTTCAACATCCCTACATGCTCTTTCTCCCTGTGCTCCCACCCCCTATTTTTGTTATTATCAAAAA
ACTTCTCTTAATTTCTTTGTTTTTTAGCTTCTTTTAAGTCACCTCTAACAATGAAATTGTGTAGATTCAA
AAATAGAATTAATTCGTAATAAAAAGTCGAAAAAAATTGTGCTCCCTCCCCCCATTAATAATAATTCTAT
CCCAAAATCTACACAATGTTCTGTGTACACTTCTTATGTTTTTTACTTCTGATAAATTTTTTTGAAACAT
CATAGAAAAAACCGCACACAAAATACCTTATCATATGTTACGTTTCAGTTTATGACCGCAATTTTTATTT
CTTCGCACGTCTGGGCCTCTCATGACGTCAAATCATGCTCATCGTGAAAAAGTTTTGGAGTATTTTTGGA
ATTTTTCAATCAAGTGAAAGTTTATGAAATTAATTTTCCTGCTTTTGCTTTTTGGGGTTTCCCCTATTGT
TTGTCAAGATTTCGAGGACGGCGTTTTTCTTGCTAAAATCACAAGTATTGATGAGCACGATGCAAGAAAG
ATCGGAAGAAGGTTTGGGTTTGAGGCTCAGTGGAAGGTGAGTAGAAGTTGATAATTTGAAAGTGGAGTAG
TGTCTATGGGGTTTTTGCCTTAAATGACAGAATACATTCCCAATATACCAAACATAACTGTTTCCTACTA
GTCGGCCGTACGGGCCCTTTCGTCTCGCGCGTTTCGGTGATGACGGTGAAAACCTCTGACACATGCAGCT
CCCGGAGACGGTCACAGCTTGTCTGTAAGCGGATGCCGGGAGCAGACAAGCCCGTCAGGGCGCGTCAGCG
GGTGTTGGCGGGTGTCGGGGCTGGCTTAACTATGCGGCATCAGAGCAGATTGTACTGAGAGTGCACCATA
TGCGGTGTGAAATACCGCACAGATGCGTAAGGAGAAAATACCGCATCAGGCGGCCTTAAGGGCCTCGTGA
TACGCCTATTTTTATAGGTTAATGTCATGATAATAATGGTTTCTTAGACGTCAGGTGGCACTTTTCGGGG
AAATGTGCGCGGAACCCCTATTTGTTTATTTTTCTAAATACATTCAAATATGTATCCGCTCATGAGACAA
TAACCCTGATAAATGCTTCAATAATATTGAAAAAGGAAGAGTATGAGTATTCAACATTTCCGTGTCGCCC
TTATTCCCTTTTTTGCGGCATTTTGCCTTCCTGTTTTTGCTCACCCAGAAACGCTGGTGAAAGTAAAAGA
TGCTGAAGATCAGTTGGGTGCACGAGTGGGTTACATCGAACTGGATCTCAACAGCGGTAAGATCCTTGAG
AGTTTTCGCCCCGAAGAACGTTTTCCAATGATGAGCACTTTTAAAGTTCTGCTATGTGGCGCGGTATTAT
CCCGTATTGACGCCGGGCAAGAGCAACTCGGTCGCCGCATACACTATTCTCAGAATGACTTGGTTGAGTA
CTCACCAGTCACAGAAAAGCATCTTACGGATGGCATGACAGTAAGAGAATTATGCAGTGCTGCCATAACC
ATGAGTGATAACACTGCGGCCAACTTACTTCTGACAACGATCGGAGGACCGAAGGAGCTAACCGCTTTTT
TGCACAACATGGGGGATCATGTAACTCGCCTTGATCGTTGGGAACCGGAGCTGAATGAAGCCATACCAAA
CGACGAGCGTGACACCACGATGCCTGTAGCAATGGCAACAACGTTGCGCAAACTATTAACTGGCGAACTA
CTTACTCTAGCTTCCCGGCAACAATTAATAGACTGGATGGAGGCGGATAAAGTTGCAGGACCACTTCTGC
GCTCGGCCCTTCCGGCTGGCTGGTTTATTGCTGATAAATCTGGAGCCGGTGAGCGTGGGTCTCGCGGTAT
CATTGCAGCACTGGGGCCAGATGGTAAGCCCTCCCGTATCGTAGTTATCTACACGACGGGGAGTCAGGCA
ACTATGGATGAACGAAATAGACAGATCGCTGAGATAGGTGCCTCACTGATTAAGCATTGGTAACTGTCAG
ACCAAGTTTACTCATATATACTTTAGATTGATTTAAAACTTCATTTTTAATTTAAAAGGATCTAGGTGAA
GATCCTTTTTGATAATCTCATGACCAAAATCCCTTAACGTGAGTTTTCGTTCCACTGAGCGTCAGACCCC
GTAGAAAAGATCAAAGGATCTTCTTGAGATCCTTTTTTTCTGCGCGTAATCTGCTGCTTGCAAACAAAAA
AACCACCGCTACCAGCGGTGGTTTGTTTGCCGGATCAAGAGCTACCAACTCTTTTTCCGAAGGTAACTGG
CTTCAGCAGAGCGCAGATACCAAATACTGTTCTTCTAGTGTAGCCGTAGTTAGGCCACCACTTCAAGAAC
TCTGTAGCACCGCCTACATACCTCGCTCTGCTAATCCTGTTACCAGTGGCTGCTGCCAGTGGCGATAAGT
CGTGTCTTACCGGGTTGGACTCAAGACGATAGTTACCGGATAAGGCGCAGCGGTCGGGCTGAACGGGGGG
TTCGTGCACACAGCCCAGCTTGGAGCGAACGACCTACACCGAACTGAGATACCTACAGCGTGAGCTATGA
GAAAGCGCCACGCTTCCCGAAGGGAGAAAGGCGGACAGGTATCCGGTAAGCGGCAGGGTCGGAACAGGAG
AGCGCACGAGGGAGCTTCCAGGGGGAAACGCCTGGTATCTTTATAGTCCTGTCGGGTTTCGCCACCTCTG
ACTTGAGCGTCGATTTTTGTGATGCTCGTCAGGGGGGCGGAGCCTATGGAAAAACGCCAGCAACGCGGCC
TTTTTACGGTTCCTGGCCTTTTGCTGGCCTTTTGCTCACATGTTCTTTCCTGCGTTATCCCCTGATTCTG
TGGATAACCGTATTACCGCCTTTGAGTGAGCTGATACCGCTCGCCGCAGCCGAACGACCGAGCGCAGCGA
GTCAGTGAGCGAGGAAGCGGAAGAGCGCCCAATACGCAAACCGCCTCTCCCCGCGCGTTGGCCGATTCAT
TAATGCAGCTGGCACGACAGGTTTCCCGACTGGAAAGCGGGCAGTGAGCGCAACGCAATTAATGTGAGTT
AGCTCACTCATTAGGCACCCCAGGCTTTACACTTTATGCTTCCGGCTCGTATGTTGTGTGGAATTGTGAG
CGGATAACAATT
